>Addgene plasmid #238170 | pRCA594 - pBA904 Puro-T2A-BFP | addgene full sequence | sequence record 474460 | Addgene NGS Result
GTTTGCAAGCAGCAGATTACGCGCAGAAAAAAAGGATCTCAAGAAGATCCTTTGATCTTTTCTACGGGGT
CTGACGCTCAGTGGAACGAAAACTCACGTTAAGGGATTTTGGTCATGAGATTATCAAAAAGGATCTTCAC
CTAGATCCTTTTAAATTAAAAATGAAGTTTTAAATCAATCTAAAGTATATATGAGTAAACTTGGTCTGAC
AGTTACCAATGCTTAATCAGTGAGGCACCTATCTCAGCGATCTGTCTATTTCGTTCATCCATAGTTGCCT
GACTCCCCGTCGTGTAGATAACTACGATACGGGAGGGCTTACCATCTGGCCCCAGTGCTGCAATGATACC
GCGAGACCCACGCTCACCGGCTCCAGATTTATCAGCAATAAACCAGCCAGCCGGAAGGGCCGAGCGCAGA
AGTGGTCCTGCAACTTTATCCGCCTCCATCCAGTCTATTAATTGTTGCCGGGAAGCTAGAGTAAGTAGTT
CGCCAGTTAATAGTTTGCGCAACGTTGTTGCCATTGCTACAGGCATCGTGGTGTCACGCTCGTCGTTTGG
TATGGCTTCATTCAGCTCCGGTTCCCAACGATCAAGGCGAGTTACATGATCCCCCATGTTGTGCAAAAAA
GCGGTTAGCTCCTTCGGTCCTCCGATCGTTGTCAGAAGTAAGTTGGCCGCAGTGTTATCACTCATGGTTA
TGGCAGCACTGCATAATTCTCTTACTGTCATGCCATCCGTAAGATGCTTTTCTGTGACTGGTGAGTACTC
AACCAAGTCATTCTGAGAATAGTGTATGCGGCGACCGAGTTGCTCTTGCCCGGCGTCAATACGGGATAAT
ACCGCGCCACATAGCAGAACTTTAAAAGTGCTCATCATTGGAAAACGTTCTTCGGGGCGAAAACTCTCAA
GGATCTTACCGCTGTTGAGATCCAGTTCGATGTAACCCACTCGTGCACCCAACTGATCTTCAGCATCTTT
TACTTTCACCAGCGTTTCTGGGTGAGCAAAAACAGGAAGGCAAAATGCCGCAAAAAAGGGAATAAGGGCG
ACACGGAAATGTTGAATACTCATACTCTTCCTTTTTCAATATTATTGAAGCATTTATCAGGGTTATTGTC
TCATGAGCGGATACATATTTGAATGTATTTAGAAAAATAAACAAATAGGGGTTCCGCGCACATTTCCCCG
AAAAGTGCCACCTGACGTCGACGGATCGGGAGATCTCCCGATCCCCTATGGTGCACTCTCAGTACAATCT
GCTCTGATGCCGCATAGTTAAGCCAGTATCTGCTCCCTGCTTGTGTGTTGGAGGTCGCTGAGTAGTGCGC
GAGCAAAATTTAAGCTACAACAAGGCAAGGCTTGACCGACAATTGCATGAAGAATCTGCTTAGGGTTAGG
CGTTTTGCGCTGCTTCGCGATGTACGGGCCAGATATACGCGTTGACATTGATTATTGACTAGTTATTAAT
AGTAATCAATTACGGGGTCATTAGTTCATAGCCCATATATGGAGTTCCGCGTTACATAACTTACGGTAAA
TGGCCCGCCTGGCTGACCGCCCAACGACCCCCGCCCATTGACGTCAATAATGACGTATGTTCCCATAGTA
ACGCCAATAGGGACTTTCCATTGACGTCAATGGGTGGAGTATTTACGGTAAACTGCCCACTTGGCAGTAC
ATCAAGTGTATCATATGCCAAGTACGCCCCCTATTGACGTCAATGACGGTAAATGGCCCGCCTGGCATTA
TGCCCAGTACATGACCTTATGGGACTTTCCTACTTGGCAGTACATCTACGTATTAGTCATCGCTATTACC
ATGGTGATGCGGTTTTGGCAGTACATCAATGGGCGTGGATAGCGGTTTGACTCACGGGGATTTCCAAGTC
TCCACCCCATTGACGTCAATGGGAGTTTGTTTTGGCACCAAAATCAACGGGACTTTCCAAAATGTCGTAA
CAACTCCGCCCCATTGACGCAAATGGGCGGTAGGCGTGTACGGTGGGAGGTCTATATAAGCAGCGCGTTT
TGCCTGTACTGGGTCTCTCTGGTTAGACCAGATCTGAGCCTGGGAGCTCTCTGGCTAACTAGGGAACCCA
CTGCTTAAGCCTCAATAAAGCTTGCCTTGAGTGCTTCAAGTAGTGTGTGCCCGTCTGTTGTGTGACTCTG
GTAACTAGAGATCCCTCAGACCCTTTTAGTCAGTGTGGAAAATCTCTAGCAGTGGCGCCCGAACAGGGAC
TTGAAAGCGAAAGGGAAACCAGAGGAGCTCTCTCGACGCAGGACTCGGCTTGCTGAAGCGCGCACGGCAA
GAGGCGAGGGGCGGCGACTGGTGAGTACGCCAAAAATTTTGACTAGCGGAGGCTAGAAGGAGAGAGATGG
GTGCGAGAGCGTCAGTATTAAGCGGGGGAGAATTAGATCGCGATGGGAAAAAATTCGGTTAAGGCCAGGG
GGAAAGAAAAAATATAAATTAAAACATATAGTATGGGCAAGCAGGGAGCTAGAACGATTCGCAGTTAATC
CTGGCCTGTTAGAAACATCAGAAGGCTGTAGACAAATACTGGGACAGCTACAACCATCCCTTCAGACAGG
ATCAGAAGAACTTAGATCATTATATAATACAGTAGCAACCCTCTATTGTGTGCATCAAAGGATAGAGATA
AAAGACACCAAGGAAGCTTTAGACAAGATAGAGGAAGAGCAAAACAAAAGTAAGACCACCGCACAGCAAG
CGGCCGGCCGCTGATCTTCAGACCTGGAGGAGGAGATATGAGGGACAATTGGAGAAGTGAATTATATAAA
TATAAAGTAGTAAAAATTGAACCATTAGGAGTAGCACCCACCAAGGCAAAGAGAAGAGTGGTGCAGAGAG
AAAAAAGAGCAGTGGGAATAGGAGCTTTGTTCCTTGGGTTCTTGGGAGCAGCAGGAAGCACTATGGGCGC
AGCGTCAATGACGCTGACGGTACAGGCCAGACAATTATTGTCTGGTATAGTGCAGCAGCAGAACAATTTG
CTGAGGGCTATTGAGGCGCAACAGCATCTGTTGCAACTCACAGTCTGGGGCATCAAGCAGCTCCAGGCAA
GAATCCTGGCTGTGGAAAGATACCTAAAGGATCAACAGCTCCTGGGGATTTGGGGTTGCTCTGGAAAACT
CATTTGCACCACTGCTGTGCCTTGGAATGCTAGTTGGAGTAATAAATCTCTGGAACAGATTTGGAATCAC
ACGACCTGGATGGAGTGGGACAGAGAAATTAACAATTACACAAGCTTAATACACTCCTTAATTGAAGAAT
CGCAAAACCAGCAAGAAAAGAATGAACAAGAATTATTGGAATTAGATAAATGGGCAAGTTTGTGGAATTG
GTTTAACATAACAAATTGGCTGTGGTATATAAAATTATTCATAATGATAGTAGGAGGCTTGGTAGGTTTA
AGAATAGTTTTTGCTGTACTTTCTATAGTGAATAGAGTTAGGCAGGGATATTCACCATTATCGTTTCAGA
CCCACCTCCCAACCCCGAGGGGACCCGACAGGCCCGAAGGAATAGAAGAAGAAGGTGGAGAGAGAGACAG
AGACAGATCCATTCGATTAGTGAACGGATCGGCACTGCGTGCGCCAATTCTGCAGACAAATGGCAGTATT
CATCCACAATTTTAAAAGAAAAGGGGGGATTGGGGGGTACAGTGCAGGGGAAAGAATAGTAGACATAATA
GCAACAGACATACAAACTAAAGAATTACAAAAACAAATTACAAAAATTCAAAATTTTCGGGTTTATTACA
GGGACAGCAGAGATCCAGTTTGGTTAGTACCGGGCCCGCTCTAGAGATCCGACGCGCCATCTCTAGGCCC
GCGCCGGCCCCCTCGCACGGACTTGTGGGAGAAGCTCGGCTACTCCCCTGCCCCGGTTAATTTGCATATA
ATATTTCCTAGTAACTATAGAGGCTTAATGTGCGATAAAAGACAGATAATCTGTTCTTTTTAATACTAGC
TACATTTTACATGATAGGCTTGGATTTCTATAACTTCGTATAGCATACATTATACGAAGTTATAAACAGC
ACAAAAGGAAACTCACCCTAACTGTAAAGTAATTGTGTGTTTTGAGACTATAAGTATCCCTTGGAGAACC
ACCTTGTTGGACCAGGATGGGCACCACCCGTTTAAGAGCTAAGCTGGAAACAGCATAGCAAGTTTAAATA
AGGCTAGTCCGTTATCAACTTGGCCGCTTTAAGGCCGGTCCTAGCAAGGCCAAGTGGCACCGAGTCGGTG
CTTTTTTTCTCGAGTACTAGGATCCATTAGGCGGCCGCGTGGATAACCGTATTACCGCCATGCATGTGCC
CGTCAGTGGGCAGAGCGCACATCGCCCACAGTCCCCGAGAAGTTGGGGGGAGGGGTCGGCAATTGAACCG
GTGCCTAGAGAAGGTGGCGCGGGGTAAACTGGGAAAGTGATGTCGTGTACTGGCTCCGCCTTTTTCCCGA
GGGTGGGGGAGAACCGTATATAAGTGCAGTAGTCGCCGTGAACGTTCTTTTTCGCAACGGGTTTGCCGCC
AGAACACAGGTAAGTGCCGTGTGTGGTTCCCGCGGGCCTGGCCTCTTTACGGGTTATGGCCCTTGCGTGC
CTTGAATTACTTCCACCTGGCTGCAGTACGTGATTCTTGATCCCGAGCTTCGGGTTGGAAGTGGGTGGGA
GAGTTCGAGGCCTTGCGCTTAAGGAGCCCCTTCGCCTCGTGCTTGAGTTGAGGCCTGGCCTGGGCGCTGG
GGCCGCCGCGTGCGAATCTGGTGGCACCTTCGCGCCTGTCTCGCTGCTTTCGATAAGTCTCTAGCCATTT
AAAATTTTTGATGACCTGCTGCGACGCTTTTTTTCTGGCAAGATAGTCTTGTAAATGCGGGCCAAGATCT
GCACACTGGTATTTCGGTTTTTGGGGCCGCGGGCGGCGACGGGGCCCGTGCGTCCCAGCGCACATGTTCG
GCGAGGCGGGGCCTGCGAGCGCGGCCACCGAGAATCGGACGGGGGTAGTCTCAAGCTGGCCGGCCTGCTC
TGGTGCCTGGCCTCGCGCCGCCGTGTATCGCCCCGCCCTGGGCGGCAAGGCTGGCCCGGTCGGCACCAGT
TGCGTGAGCGGAAAGATGGCCGCTTCCCGGCCCTGCTGCAGGGAGCTCAAAATGGAGGACGCGGCGCTCG
GGAGAGCGGGCGGGTGAGTCACCCACACAAAGGAAAAGGGCCTTTCCGTCCTCAGCCGTCGCTTCATGTG
ACTCCACGGAGTACCGGGCGCCGTCCAGGCACCTCGATTAGTTCTCGCGCTTTTGGAGTACGTCGTCTTT
AGGTTGGGGGGAGGGGTTTTATGCGATGGAGTTTCCCCACACTGAGTGGGTGGAGACTGAAGTTAGGCCA
GCTTGGCACTTGATGTAATTCTCCTTGGAATTTGCCCTTTTTGAGTTTGGATCTTGGTTCATTCTCAAGC
CTCAGACAGTGGTTCAAAGTTTTTTTCTTCCATTTCAGGTGTCGTGAGCTAGCCCACCATGACCGAGTAC
AAGCCCACGGTGCGCCTCGCCACCCGCGACGACGTCCCCCGGGCCGTACGCACCCTCGCCGCCGCGTTCG
CCGACTACCCCGCCACGCGCCACACCGTCGACCCGGACCGCCACATCGAGCGGGTCACCGAGCTGCAAGA
ACTCTTCCTCACGCGCGTCGGGCTCGACATCGGCAAGGTGTGGGTCGCGGACGACGGCGCCGCGGTGGCG
GTCTGGACCACGCCGGAGAGCGTCGAAGCGGGGGCGGTGTTCGCCGAGATCGGCCCGCGCATGGCCGAGT
TGAGCGGTTCCCGGCTGGCCGCGCAGCAACAGATGGAAGGCCTCCTGGCGCCGCACCGGCCCAAGGAGCC
CGCGTGGTTCCTGGCCACCGTCGGCGTCTCGCCCGACCACCAGGGCAAGGGTCTGGGCAGCGCCGTCGTG
CTCCCCGGAGTGGAGGCGGCCGAGCGCGCCGGGGTGCCCGCCTTCCTGGAGACCTCCGCGCCCCGCAACC
TCCCCTTCTACGAGCGGCTCGGCTTCACCGTCACCGCCGACGTCGAGGTGCCCGAAGGACCGCGCACCTG
GTGCATGACCCGCAAGCCCGGTGCCGGATCGGGAGAGGGCAGAGGAAGTCTGCTAACATGCGGTGACGTC
GAGGAGAATCCTGGCCCACCGGTCGCCACCATGGTGTCTAAGGGCGAAGAGCTGATTAAGGAGAACATGC
ACATGAAGCTGTACATGGAGGGCACCGTGGACAACCATCACTTCAAGTGCACATCCGAGGGCGAAGGCAA
GCCCTACGAGGGCACCCAGACCATGAGAATCAAGGTGGTCGAGGGCGGCCCTCTCCCCTTCGCCTTCGAC
ATCCTGGCTACTAGCTTCCTCTACGGCAGCAAGACCTTCATCAACCACACCCAGGGCATCCCCGACTTCT
TCAAGCAGTCCTTCCCTGAGGGCTTCACATGGGAGAGAGTCACCACATACGAAGACGGGGGCGTGCTGAC
CGCTACCCAGGACACCAGCCTCCAGGACGGCTGCCTCATCTACAACGTCAAGATCAGAGGGGTGAACTTC
ACATCCAACGGCCCTGTGATGCAGAAGAAAACACTCGGCTGGGAGGCCTTCACCGAGACGCTGTACCCCG
CTGACGGCGGCCTGGAAGGCAGAAACGACATGGCCCTGAAGCTCGTGGGCGGGAGCCATCTGATCGCAAA
CGCCAAGACCACATATAGATCCAAGAAACCCGCTAAGAACCTCAAGATGCCTGGCGTCTACTATGTGGAC
TACAGACTGGAAAGAATCAAGGAGGCCAACAACGAGACCTACGTCGAGCAGCACGAGGTGGCAGTGGCCA
GATACTGCGACCTCCCTAGCAAACTGGGGCACAAGCTTAATTAAGAATTCGTCGAGGGACCTAATAACTT
CGTATAGCATACATTATACGAAGTTATACATGTTTAAGGGTTCCGGTTCCACTAGGTACAATTCGATATC
AAGCTTATCGATAATCAACCTCTGGATTACAAAATTTGTGAAAGATTGACTGGTATTCTTAACTATGTTG
CTCCTTTTACGCTATGTGGATACGCTGCTTTAATGCCTTTGTATCATGCTATTGCTTCCCGTATGGCTTT
CATTTTCTCCTCCTTGTATAAATCCTGGTTGCTGTCTCTTTATGAGGAGTTGTGGCCCGTTGTCAGGCAA
CGTGGCGTGGTGTGCACTGTGTTTGCTGACGCAACCCCCACTGGTTGGGGCATTGCCACCACCTGTCAGC
TCCTTTCCGGGACTTTCGCTTTCCCCCTCCCTATTGCCACGGCGGAACTCATCGCCGCCTGCCTTGCCCG
CTGCTGGACAGGGGCTCGGCTGTTGGGCACTGACAATTCCGTGGTGTTGTCGGGGAAATCATCGTCCTTT
CCTTGGCTGCTCGCCTGTGTTGCCACCTGGATTCTGCGCGGGACGTCCTTCTGCTACGTCCCTTCGGCCC
TCAATCCAGCGGACCTTCCTTCCCGCGGCCTGCTGCCGGCTCTGCGGCCTCTTCCGCGTCTTCGCCTTCG
CCCTCAGACGAGTCGGATCTCCCTTTGGGCCGCCTCCCCGCATCGATACCGTCGACCTCGATCGAGACCT
AGAAAAACATGGAGCAATCACAAGTAGCAATACAGCAGCTACCAATGCTGATTGTGCCTGGCTAGAAGCA
CAAGAGGAGGAGGAGGTGGGTTTTCCAGTCACACCTCAGGTACCTTTAAGACCAATGACTTACAAGGCAG
CTGTAGATCTTAGCCACTTTTTAAAAGAAAAGGGGGGACTGGAAGGGCTAATTCACTCCCAACGAAGACA
AGATATCCTTGATCTGTGGATCTACCACACACAAGGCTACTTCCCTGATTGGCAGAACTACACACCAGGG
CCAGGGATCAGATATCCACTGACCTTTGGATGGTGCTACAAGCTAGTACCAGTTGAGCAAGAGAAGGTAG
AAGAAGCCAATGAAGGAGAGAACACCCGCTTGTTACACCCTGTGAGCCTGCATGGGATGGATGACCCGGA
GAGAGAAGTATTAGAGTGGAGGTTTGACAGCCGCCTAGCATTTCATCACATGGCCCGAGAGCTGCATCCG
GACTGTACTGGGTCTCTCTGGTTAGACCAGATCTGAGCCTGGGAGCTCTCTGGCTAACTAGGGAACCCAC
TGCTTAAGCCTCAATAAAGCTTGCCTTGAGTGCTTCAAGTAGTGTGTGCCCGTCTGTTGTGTGACTCTGG
TAACTAGAGATCCCTCAGACCCTTTTAGTCAGTGTGGAAAATCTCTAGCAGCATGTGAGCAAAAGGCCAG
CAAAAGGCCAGGAACCGTAAAAAGGCCGCGTTGCTGGCGTTTTTCCATAGGCTCCGCCCCCCTGACGAGC
ATCACAAAAATCGACGCTCAAGTCAGAGGTGGCGAAACCCGACAGGACTATAAAGATACCAGGCGTTTCC
CCCTGGAAGCTCCCTCGTGCGCTCTCCTGTTCCGACCCTGCCGCTTACCGGATACCTGTCCGCCTTTCTC
CCTTCGGGAAGCGTGGCGCTTTCTCATAGCTCACGCTGTAGGTATCTCAGTTCGGTGTAGGTCGTTCGCT
CCAAGCTGGGCTGTGTGCACGAACCCCCCGTTCAGCCCGACCGCTGCGCCTTATCCGGTAACTATCGTCT
TGAGTCCAACCCGGTAAGACACGACTTATCGCCACTGGCAGCAGCCACTGGTAACAGGATTAGCAGAGCG
AGGTATGTAGGCGGTGCTACAGAGTTCTTGAAGTGGTGGCCTAACTACGGCTACACTAGAAGAACAGTAT
TTGGTATCTGCGCTCTGCTGAAGCCAGTTACCTTCGGAAAAAGAGTTGGTAGCTCTTGATCCGGCAAACA
AACCACCGCTGGTAGCGGTGGTTTTTTT
Features (pLannotate 1.2.2; 25 found; start..end, strand, type, name):
    213..1073    -  CDS            AmpR: β-lactamase; bla; confers resistance to ampicillin, carbenicillin, and related antibiotics
   1074..1178    -  promoter       AmpR promoter: bla
   1237..1289    -  misc_feature   bom (fragment): basis of mobility region from pBR322
   1444..1823    +  enhancer       CMV enhancer: human cytomegalovirus immediate early enhancer
   1824..2023    +  promoter       CMV promoter: human cytomegalovirus (CMV) immediate early promoter
   2041..2221    +  LTR            5' LTR (truncated): truncated 5' long terminal repeat (LTR) from HIV-1
   2268..2393    +  misc_feature   HIV-1 Ψ: packaging signal of human immunodeficiency virus type 1
   2377..2715    +  CDS            HIV-1 gag (fragment): gag protein from human immunodeficiency virus 1; gag
   2890..3123    +  misc_feature   RRE: The Rev response element (RRE) of HIV-1 allows for Rev-dependent mRNA export from the nucleus to the cytoplasm.
   3500..3600    +  CDS            Rev (fragment): human immunodeficiency virus 1 (HIV-1) Rev protein; rev; enhances nuclear export of unspliced and incompletely spliced viral mRNAs
   3650..3767    +  misc_feature   cPPT/CTS: central polypurine tract and central termination sequence of HIV-1
   4020..4053    +  protein_bind   loxP: Cre-mediated recombination occurs in the 8-bp core sequence (GCATACAT). Cre recombinase
   4140..4159    -  CDS            VN155(I152L) (fragment): improved N-terminal fragment of mVenus for use in bimolecular fluorescence complementation (BiFC) (Kodama and Hu, 2010)
   4178..4222    +  misc_RNA       tracrRNA (fragment): trans-activating CRISPR RNA for the Streptococcus pyogenes CRISPR/Cas9 system
   4252..4271    +  misc_RNA       gRNA scaffold (fragment): guide RNA scaffold for the Streptococcus pyogenes CRISPR/Cas9 system
   4336..5507    +  promoter       EF-1α promoter: strong constitutive promoter for human elongation factor EF-1α
   5519..6115    +  CDS            PuroR: puromycin N-acetyltransferase; pac from Streptomyces alboniger; confers resistance to puromycin
   6191..6901    +  CDS            mTagBFP2: mTagBFP2 is a basic (constitutively fluorescent) blue fluorescent protein published in 2011, derived from Entacmaea quadricolor. It is reported to be a very rapidly-maturing monomer with very low acid sensitivity.
   6924..6957    +  protein_bind   loxP: Cre-mediated recombination occurs in the 8-bp core sequence (GCATACAT). Cre recombinase
   6990..7013    +  misc_feature   MCS (fragment): pBluescript multiple cloning site
   7013..7601    +  misc_feature   WPRE: woodchuck hepatitis virus posttranscriptional regulatory element
   7602..7621    +  misc_feature   MCS (fragment): pBluescript multiple cloning site
   7623..8123    +  CDS            nef (fragment): NEF_HV1LA - Experimental evidence at protein level: Swiss-Prot protein existence level 1. Extracellular Nef protein targets CD4(+) T-lymphocytes for apoptosis by interacting with CXCR4 surface receptors. From Human immunodeficiency virus type 1 group M subtype B (isolate Lai) (HIV-1).
   8130..8310    +  LTR            5' LTR (truncated): truncated 5' long terminal repeat (LTR) from HIV-1
   8372..42      -  rep_origin     ori (across the origin): high-copy-number ColE1/pMB1/pBR322/pUC origin of replication
