[The description below was written by a language model from this plasmid's Addgene catalogue record and pLannotate feature annotations shown in this document.]
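Description:
pRCA594 - pBA904 Puro-T2A-BFP is a lentiviral CRISPR guide vector of about 8.9 kb, derived from the GFP-marked parent pRCA360 by replacing the fluorescent marker with mTagBFP2. It is propagated in bacteria through a high-copy ColE1/pUC-type origin and an ampicillin resistance gene. The viral portion has an HIV-1-based layout. A CMV enhancer/promoter drives a truncated 5' LTR to produce genomic RNA in packaging cells. This is followed by the Ψ packaging signal with a gag fragment, the Rev response element for nuclear export, and the cPPT/CTS. A WPRE near the 3' end enhances transcript expression, and a second truncated LTR closes the provirus.

The payload is a synthetic non-targeting sgRNA for the Streptococcus pyogenes Cas9 system, which serves as a negative control guide. Its constant region carries capture sequence 1 (cs1) in a loop, so the guide transcript can be captured directly in 10x Genomics Direct Capture single-cell workflows. This modification probably explains why the annotation detects only fragments of the tracrRNA and guide scaffold. The promoter driving the sgRNA is not annotated or stated in the record. The short hit to an mVenus fragment lies about where the 20-nt protospacer would sit and is probably a chance match.

Downstream, an EF-1α promoter expresses puromycin N-acetyltransferase linked through T2A to mTagBFP2, giving both drug selection and blue fluorescence in transduced cells. Two loxP sites flank the guide and marker region, which would in principle allow Cre-mediated excision, though the record does not describe such a use. The vector was deposited with a study of transcription factor perturbations in fibroblasts and suits pooled, Perturb-seq-style screens.
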