Addgene plasmid #238170: pRCA594 - pBA904 Puro-T2A-BFP
Purpose: Lentiviral CRISPR guide vector expressing a non-targeting sgRNA with cs1 incorporated in the loop of the sgRNA constant region for 10X Direct Capture
Depositing lab: Thomas Norman. Depositing organization: Memorial Sloan-Kettering Cancer Center. Publication: Comprehensive transcription factor perturbations recapitulate fibroblast transcriptional states. Southard KM, Ardy RC, Tang A, O'Sullivan DD, Metzner E, Guruvayurappan K, Norman TM. Nat Genet. 2025 Aug 6. doi: 10.1038/s41588-025-02284-1. PubMed 40770575.
Backbone
  Vector backbone: pRCA360 - pBA904 Puro-T2A-GFP
  Vector type: Lentiviral, CRISPR
  Selectable markers: Puromycin
Growth in bacteria
  Bacterial resistance: Ampicillin, 100 μg/mL
  Growth temperature: 30°C
  Growth strain: NEB Stable
  Copy number: Unknown
Gene/Insert
  Gene/Insert name: Non-targeting sgRNA
  gRNA/shRNA sequence: gaccaggatgggcaccaccc
  Species: Synthetic
  Tag / fusion protein: mTagBFP2 (C terminal on backbone)
  Cloning method: Restriction Enzyme; 5′ cloning site Unknown (unknown if destroyed)
Terms and licenses: Academic/Nonprofit Terms; Industry Terms: Not Available to Industry
Depositor comments: Please visit https://doi.org/10.1101/2024.07.31.606073 for bioRxiv preprint.
How to cite: pRCA594 - pBA904 Puro-T2A-BFP was a gift from Thomas Norman (Addgene plasmid # 238170 ; http://n2t.net/addgene:238170 ; RRID:Addgene_238170)
